Addgene plasmid #171284: pFTK012
Purpose: Part Plasmid Entry Vector (LVL0) from the Fungal Modular Cloning ToolKit.
Depositing lab: Arnold Driessen. Depositing organization: University of Groningen. Publication: Modular Synthetic Biology Toolkit for Filamentous Fungi. Mozsik L, Pohl C, Meyer V, Bovenberg RAL, Nygard Y, Driessen AJM. ACS Synth Biol. 2021 Nov 2. doi: 10.1021/acssynbio.1c00260. PubMed 34726388.
Backbone
  Vector backbone: pICH41295
  Vector type: Bacterial Expression, Yeast Expression, Synthetic Biology
Growth in bacteria
  Bacterial resistance: Spectinomycin, 50 μg/mL
  Growth temperature: 37°C
  Growth strain: DH5alpha
  Copy number: High Copy
Gene/Insert
  Gene/Insert name: P40s An0465 promoter
  Species: Penicillium, Aspergillus, or other fungal sources
  Mutation: n/a
  Cloning method: Restriction Enzyme; 5′ cloning site Unknown (unknown if destroyed)
Terms and licenses: Academic/Nonprofit Terms; Industry Terms: Not Available to Industry
How to cite: pFTK012 was a gift from Arnold Driessen (Addgene plasmid # 171284 ; http://n2t.net/addgene:171284 ; RRID:Addgene_171284)
