[The description below was written by a language model from this plasmid's Addgene catalogue record and pLannotate feature annotations shown in this document.]
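Description:
pFTK012 is a level 0 (LVL0) part plasmid from the Fungal Modular Cloning ToolKit, a synthetic biology collection for building expression constructs for filamentous fungi. It is built on the pICH41295 backbone, a standard MoClo entry vector, and is catalogued for bacterial and yeast expression and for synthetic biology. In practice it acts as an E. coli storage vector for a single standardized DNA part. The 3,603 nt plasmid replicates through a high-copy ColE1/pUC-type origin. Selection is with spectinomycin, conferred by the aadA adenylyltransferase gene, which sits downstream of a bla (AmpR) promoter. The short integrase, gentamicin acetyltransferase and lacI fragments found by the annotation software are most likely remnants of the integron-derived resistance cassette and of earlier vector construction. None of them is a functional gene.

The stored part is the "P40s An0465 promoter", a fungal promoter. The record gives its origin only broadly, as Penicillium, Aspergillus or other fungal sources. The automated feature table does not annotate this insert. It presumably lies in the unannotated region after the origin and the lacI fragment, but the record does not give its boundaries, length or flanking cloning sites. In modular cloning systems of this kind, level 0 parts are usually released by type IIS restriction enzymes. They are then joined in a defined order with coding sequences and terminators to form transcription units, which can be combined into multigene constructs. pFTK012 therefore supplies a promoter module for such assemblies. No reporter, tag or fungal selection marker is recorded on the plasmid itself.
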