Features (pLannotate 1.2.2; 6 found; start..end, strand, type, name):
    110..214     +  promoter       AmpR promoter: bla
    205..285     -  CDS            int (fragment): INT2_ECOLX - Protein inferred from homology: Swiss-Prot protein existence level 3. Putative integrase believed to be involved in the insertion of antibiotic resistance genes into plasmids and transposons. From Escherichia coli.
    373..429     +  CDS            GmR (fragment): gentamycin acetyltransferase; aacC1; confers resistance to gentamycin
    436..1224    +  CDS            aadA: S3AD_ECOLX - Experimental evidence at protein level: Swiss-Prot protein existence level 1. Mediates bacterial resistance to the antibiotics streptomycin and spectinomycin. From Escherichia coli.
   1398..1986    +  rep_origin     ori: high-copy-number ColE1/pMB1/pBR322/pUC origin of replication
   2169..2218    +  CDS            lacI (fragment): lac repressor; lacI; The lac repressor binds to the lac operator to inhibit transcription in E. coli. This inhibition can be relieved by adding lactose or isopropyl-β-D-thiogalactopyranoside (IPTG).
>Addgene plasmid #171284 | pFTK012 | addgene full sequence | sequence record 349556 | Addgene NGS Result
GTGGCTCTTCAGTGGACGAAAGGGCCTCGTGATACGCCTATTTTTATAGGTTAATGTCATGATAATAATG
GTTTCTTAGACGTCAGGTGGCACTTTTCGGGGAAATGTGCGCGGAACCCCTATTTGTTTATTTTTCTAAA
TACATTCAAATATGTATCCGCTCATGAGACAATAACCCTGATAAATGCTTCAATAATATTGAAAAAGGAA
GAGTATGCGCTCACGCAACTGGTCCAGAACCTTGACCGAACGCAGCGGTGGTAACGGCGCAGTGGCGGTT
TTCATGGCTTGTTATGACTGTTTTTTTTTGGGGTACAGTCTATGCCTCGGGCATCCAAGCAGCAAGCGCG
TTACGCCGTGGGTCGATGTTTGATGTTATGGAGCAGCAACGATGTTACGCAGCAGGGCAGTCGCCCTAAA
ACAAAGTTAAACATCATGAGGGAAGCGGTGATCGCCGAAGTATCGACTCAACTATCAGAGGTAGTTGGCG
TCATCGAGCGCCATCTCGAACCGACGTTGCTGGCCGTACATTTGTACGGCTCCGCAGTGGATGGCGGCCT
GAAGCCACACAGCGATATTGATTTGCTGGTTACGGTGACCGTAAGGCTTGATGAAACAACGCGGCGAGCT
TTGATCAACGACCTTTTGGAAACTTCGGCTTCCCCTGGAGAGAGCGAGATTCTCCGCGCTGTAGAAGTCA
CCATTGTTGTGCACGACGACATCATTCCGTGGCGTTATCCAGCTAAGCGCGAACTGCAATTTGGAGAATG
GCAGCGCAATGACATTCTTGCAGGTATCTTCGAGCCAGCCACGATCGACATTGATCTGGCTATCTTGCTG
ACAAAAGCAAGAGAACATAGCGTTGCCTTGGTAGGTCCAGCGGCGGAGGAACTCTTTGATCCGGTTCCTG
AACAGGATCTATTTGAGGCGCTAAATGAAACCTTAACGCTATGGAACTCGCCGCCCGACTGGGCTGGCGA
TGAGCGAAATGTAGTGCTTACGTTGTCCCGCATTTGGTACAGCGCAGTAACCGGCAAAATCGCGCCGAAG
GATGTCGCTGCCGACTGGGCAATGGAGCGCCTGCCGGCCCAGTATCAGCCCGTCATACTTGAAGCTAGAC
AGGCTTATCTTGGACAAGAAGAAGATCGCTTGGCCTCGCGCGCAGATCAGTTGGAAGAATTTGTCCATTA
CGTAAAAGGCGAGATCACCAAGGTAGTCGGCAAATAACTGTCAGACCAAGTTTACTCATATATACTTTAG
ATTGATTTAAAACTTCATTTTTAATTTAAAAGGATCTAGGTGAAGATCCTTTTTGATAATCTCATGACCA
AAATCCCTTAACGTGAGTTTTCGTTCCACTGAGCGTCAGACCCCGTAGAAAAGATCAAAGGATCTTCTTG
AGATCCTTTTTTTCTGCGCGTAATCTGCTGCTTGCAAACAAAAAAACCACCGCTACCAGCGGTGGTTTGT
TTGCCGGATCAAGAGCTACCAACTCTTTTTCCGAAGGTAACTGGCTTCAGCAGAGCGCAGATACCAAATA
CTGTTCTTCTAGTGTAGCCGTAGTTAGGCCACCACTTCAAGAACTCTGTAGCACCGCCTACATACCTCGC
TCTGCTAATCCTGTTACCAGTGGCTGCTGCCAGTGGCGATAAGTCGTGTCTTACCGGGTTGGACTCAAGA
CGATAGTTACCGGATAAGGCGCAGCGGTCGGGCTGAACGGGGGGTTCGTGCACACAGCCCAGCTTGGAGC
GAACGACCTACACCGAACTGAGATACCTACAGCGTGAGCTATGAGAAAGCGCCACGCTTCCCGAAGGGAG
AAAGGCGGACAGGTATCCGGTAAGCGGCAGGGTCGGAACAGGAGAGCGCACGAGGGAGCTTCCAGGGGGA
AACGCCTGGTATCTTTATAGTCCTGTCGGGTTTCGCCACCTCTGACTTGAGCGTCGATTTTTGTGATGCT
CGTCAGGGGGGCGGAGCCTATGGAAAAACGCCAGCAACGCGGCCTTTTTACGGTTCCTGGCCTTTTGCTG
GCCTTTTGCTCACATGTTCTTTCCTGCGTTATCCCCTGATTCTGTGGATAACCGTATTACCGCCTTTGAG
TGAGCTGATACCGCTCGCCGCAGCCGAACGACCGAGCGCAGCGAGTCAGTGAGCGAGGAAGCGGAAGAGC
GCCCAATACGCAAACCGCCTCTCCCCGCGCGTTGGCCGATTCATTAATCACTCTGTGGTCTCAGGAGGAG
TTATAGACGGTCCGGCATAGGTAAGGAGAGATTAGATATTTCGACTTCCCGATTCCTTAGTCTCCTTAGT
CTGGAAACTGAGAAAGGCCTGAACTCGTTCAATCTATTAGCTCTAATCACGTAGTCTCAACTAGAATCCT
GAACAGGCGCCGGAACCAGTCCAAATGCGTGGAGTACAGCAAGTCCAGTCAAATCACGATTAGAATGGCC
ATATATAAGCAAAAAACCCTTGGACAATACGTCCGATCGACACCAAAGCAATCTGGTACATCACCCTTCT
TATATACAGGGTAGCCGGAATTGTATTGACTCTATACGAAGCCGCAGGTTTACCAGCACAGAGGTGCGAT
AGCTACACGAATGTAGAGTGAAGGCATTACAACCGATTGCTAAGTGTCATAGAGGCTAAGCTTCACGGCT
CAAGGAGTCTGTGGAGGATACCTGATATAAGAATTGAGAGTTATACTCCGGAGGTTATGTTAGTACCTCA
AAAATGTGAAGTACAACGAAACTCGAACTTCGAATGACAATAGCTTGGCTGGCTGTTAGTCAACTGAGGT
ACAACGTCATCTTGCAATTAGTTATGTTCTTTGCTAGATAGTGAGCTGCTGTAAACTTGTAGTTCTTAGA
AACATGTCTGAAGTCTAGAGTCGAGACTTGTGATTGGTGTAAATTAGTGGGGGTCCGGAGCGGAATAACA
ATCGAGGTCAGCCTCCTGGGTCTGTCAGTAAGCTAACCACGAAAGGACAAGCGTAGACGAGGTCACGGGG
TACTGGCCTAGCCGGCTTCGGCTAGCGCCCACGAAAATAGGGCAACGTCGAAGCGAGAGACACACACGGA
TTCCACGATCGCCGACGACAAGCACTCAACTCCACGACAACCCACGACAACCCTTGCCGCTGCGTTCTTG
GTGAAGGGCTGCAGGATTAGAGGTGAGTATTTTATTTTCTGGCTATTGTGATCTTTTTCCCCCCCGGTTT
CCGCTGGTTCTATCTTGTCGAGCGAGTCGGTGCGCCTTCGATCGGTCTGTCAAATTTCCATCCGTCCACT
CGTTCACCCGGTATCGATACAAGAGGGAATGGAGCATTACGACAGGGGAGCAGAGGCAGAACTCTCGATG
TTGCTACTTTTTTTGCTTGGAACAACTTCCTTGAAAGATTCTTTTCTGAATGCGGCTGGGAAACTGCGAA
TTGGATATCCAGCGAAAGGTTACCGACAGACTCACGGCCATCGATACCACTCAGCGGGATAGAATTGAAG
GCATTCGGACATTAGATGATCAGCTTCGCTTGTTTCGACTCGTGCTAATCAATTATCCCTGGACAGTCCC
CCACATAGACAGCAAACAATGTGAGACCACGAA
